>Addgene plasmid #68140 | BASIC_6_J23102 | depositor full sequence | sequence record 119104 | BASIC_6_J23102 sequence 3163 bps
TCTGGTGGGTCTCTGTCCAGACCTTTACGCCGCTGGAGACTAGTCACAGCTAACACCACGTCGTCCCTAT
CTGCTGCCCTAGGTCTATGAGTGGTTGCTGGATAACGAATTCGCGGCCGCTTCTAGAGTTGACAGCTAGC
TCAGTCCTAGGTACTGTGCTAGCTACTAGAGGGCTCGGGAGACCTATCGATCTTTCTAGAAGATCTCCTA
CAATATTCTCAGCTGCCATGGAAAATCGATGTTCTTCTTTTATTCTCTCAAGATTTTCAGGCTGTATATT
AAAACTTATATTAAGAACTATGCTAACCACCTCATCAGGAACCGTTGTAGGTGGCGTGGGTTTTCTTGGC
AATCGACTCTCATGAAAACTACGAGCTAAATATTCAATATGTTCCTCTTGACCAACTTTATTCTGCATTT
TTTTTGAACGAGGTTTAGAGCAAGCTTCAGGAAACTGAGACAGGAATTTTATTAAAAATTTAAATTTTGA
AGAAAGTTCAGGGTTAATAGCATCCATTTTTTGCTTTGCAAGTTCCTCAGCATTCTTAACAAAAGACGTC
TCTTTTGACATGTTTAAAGTTTAAACCTCCTGTGTGAAATTATTATCCGCTCATAATTCCACACATTATA
CGAGCCGGAAGCATAAAGTGTAAAGCCTGGGGTGCCTAATGAGTGAGCTAACTCACATTAATTGCGTTGC
GCTCACTGCCAATTGCTTTCCAGTCGGGAAACCTGTCGTGCCAGCTGCATTAATGAATCGGCCAACGCGC
GGGGAGAGGCGGTTTGCGTATTGGGCGCTCTTCCGCTTCCTCGCTCACTGACTCGCTGCGCTCGGTCGTT
CGGCTGCGGCGAGCGGTATCAGCTCACTCAAAGGCGGTAATACGGTTATCCACAGAATCAGGGGATAACG
CAGGAAAGAACATGTGAGCAAAAGGCCAGCAAAAGGCCAGGAACCGTAAAAAGGCCGCGTTGCTGGCGTT
TTTCCATAGGCTCCGCCCCCCTGACGAGCATCACAAAAATCGACGCTCAAGTCAGAGGTGGCGAAACCCG
ACAGGACTATAAAGATACCAGGCGTTTCCCCCTGGAAGCTCCCTCGTGCGCTCTCCTGTTCCGACCCTGC
CGCTTACCGGATACCTGTCCGCCTTTCTCCCTTCGGGAAGCGTGGCGCTTTCTCATAGCTCACGCTGTAG
GTATCTCAGTTCGGTGTAGGTCGTTCGCTCCAAGCTGGGCTGTGTGCACGAACCCCCCGTTCAGCCCGAC
CGCTGCGCCTTATCCGGTAACTATCGTCTTGAGTCCAACCCGGTAAGACACGACTTATCGCCACTGGCAG
CAGCCACTGGTAACAGGATTAGCAGAGCGAGGTATGTAGGCGGTGCTACAGAGTTCTTGAAGTGGTGGCC
TAACTACGGCTACACTAGAAGGACAGTATTTGGTATCTGCGCTCTGCTGAAGCCAGTTACCTTCGGAAAA
AGAGTTGGTAGCTCTTGATCCGGCAAACAAACCACCGCTGGTAGCGGTGGTTTTTTTGTTTGCAAGCAGC
AGATTACGCGCAGAAAAAAAGGATCTCAAGAAGATCCTTTGATCTTTTCTACGGGGTCTGACGCTCAGTG
GAACGAAAACTCACGTTAAGGGATTTTGGTCATGAGATTATCAAAAAGGATCTTCACCTAGATCCTTTTA
AATTAAAAATGAAGTTTTAAATCAATCTAAAGTATATATGAGTAAACTTGGTCTGACAGTTACCAATGCT
TAATCAGTGAGGCACCTATCTCAGCGATCTGTCTATTTCGTTCATCCATAGTTGCCTGACTCCCCGTCGT
GTAGATAACTACGATACGGGAGGGCTTACCATCTGGCCCCAGTGCTGCAATGATACCGCGAGACCCACGC
TCACCGGCTCCAGATTTATCAGCAATAAACCAGCCAGCCGGAAGGGCCGAGCGCAGAAGTGGTCCTGCAA
CTTTATCCGCCTCCATCCAGTCTATTAATTGTTGCCGGGAAGCTAGAGTAAGTAGTTCGCCAGTTAATAG
TTTGCGCAACGTTGTTGCCATTGCTACAGGCATCGTGGTGTCACGCTCGTCGTTTGGTATGGCTTCATTC
AGCTCCGGTTCCCAACGATCAAGGCGAGTTACATGATCCCCCATGTTGTGCAAAAAAGCGGTTAGCTCCT
TCGGTCCTCCGATCGTTGTCAGAAGTAAGTTGGCCGCAGTGTTATCACTCATGGTTATGGCAGCACTGCA
TAATTCTCTTACTGTCATGCCATCCGTAAGATGCTTTTCTGTGACTGGTGAGTACTCAACCAAGTCATTC
TGAGAATAGTGTATGCGGCGACCGAGTTGCTCTTGCCCGGCGTCAATACGGGATAATACCGCGCCACATA
GCAGAACTTTAAAAGTGCTCATCATTGGAAAACGTTCTTCGGGGCGAAAACTCTCAAGGATCTTACCGCT
GTTGAGATCCAGTTCGATGTAACCCACTCGTGCACCCAACTGATCTTCAGCATCTTTTACTTTCACCAGC
GTTTCTGGGTGAGCAAAAACAGGAAGGCAAAATGCCGCAAAAAAGGGAATAAGGGCGACACGGAAATGTT
GAATACTCATACTCTTCCTTTTTCAATATTATTGAAGCATTTATCAGGGTTATTGTCTCATGAGCGGATA
CATATTTGAATGTATTTAGAAAAATAAACAAATAGGGGTTCCGCGCACATTTCCCCGAAAAGTGCCACCT
GACGTCTAAGAAACCATTATTATCATGACATTAACCTATAAAAATAGGCGTATCACGAGGCCGCCCCTGC
AGCCGAATTATATTATTTTTGCCAAATAATTTTTAACAAAAGCTCTGAAGTCTTCTTCATTTAAATTCTT
AGATGATACTTCATCTGGAAAATTGTCCCAATTAGTAGCATCACGCTGTGAGTAAGTTCTAAACCATTTT
TTTATTGTTGTATTATCTCTAATCTTACTACTCGATGAGTTTTCGGTATTATCTCTATTTTTAACTTGGA
GCAGGTTCCATTCATTGTTTTTTTCATCATAGTGAATAAAATCAACTGCTTTAACACTTGTGCCTGAACA
CCATATCCATCCGGCGTAATACGACTCACTATAGGGAGAGCGGCCGCCAGATCTTCCGGATGGCTCGAGT
TTTTCAGCAAGAT
Features (pLannotate 1.2.2; 10 found; start..end, strand, type, name):
    107..128     +  misc_feature   BioBrick prefix: BioBrick prefix for parts that do not start with "ATG"
    129..153     +  promoter       J23119(SpeI) promoter (fragment): bacterial promoter (Registry of Standard Biological Parts BBa J23119) modified to end with an SpeI site
    191..571     -  CDS            eco47IR (fragment): T2E7_ECOLX - Protein predicted: Swiss-Prot protein existence level 4. Recognizes the double-stranded sequence GGWCC and cleaves after G-1. From Escherichia coli.
    624..654     -  promoter       lac UV5 promoter: E. coli lac promoter with an "up" mutation
    669..690     -  protein_bind   CAP binding site: CAP binding activates transcription in the presence of cAMP. E. coli catabolite activator protein
    715..798     -  CDS            lacI (fragment): lac repressor; lacI; The lac repressor binds to the lac operator to inhibit transcription in E. coli. This inhibition can be relieved by adding lactose or isopropyl-β-D-thiogalactopyranoside (IPTG).
    981..1569    -  rep_origin     ori: high-copy-number ColE1/pMB1/pBR322/pUC origin of replication
   1740..2600    -  CDS            AmpR: β-lactamase; bla; confers resistance to ampicillin, carbenicillin, and related antibiotics
   2601..2705    -  promoter       AmpR promoter: bla
   3097..3115    +  promoter       T7 promoter: promoter for bacteriophage T7 RNA polymerase
