[The description below was written by a language model from this plasmid's Addgene catalogue record and pLannotate feature annotations shown in this document.]
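Description:
BASIC_6_J23102 is a small (about 3.2 kb) bacterial storage plasmid that holds a single part for the BASIC (Biopart Assembly Standard for Idempotent Cloning) DNA assembly system: the J23102 constitutive promoter from the Anderson collection of synthetic E. coli promoters. The backbone is pJET1.2, a high-copy cloning vector propagated in E. coli through a ColE1/pUC-type origin of replication and selected with ampicillin via the β-lactamase gene (AmpR) driven by its own bla promoter.

The insert accounts for only about 150 bp of the plasmid. The automated annotation places a BioBrick prefix immediately upstream of a short promoter element that it labels as a fragment of J23119. This most likely reflects the close sequence similarity among Anderson promoter family members rather than a different part, since the catalogue entry identifies the insert as J23102. The flanking BASIC-specific sequences used to release the part and attach linkers are not annotated in the feature table.

The remaining features are typical pJET1.2 elements. These include a fragment of the eco47IR restriction endonuclease gene, which serves as a lethal positive-selection marker that is disrupted when an insert is cloned. Its upstream control region carries a lac UV5 promoter, a CAP binding site and a remnant of lacI. A T7 promoter lies near the cloning site.

Although it is catalogued as a bacterial expression vector, the plasmid carries no expressed payload gene. Its stated role is to store and supply the J23102 promoter part for assembly into larger synthetic biology constructs.
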