Addgene plasmid #68140: BASIC_6_J23102
Purpose: storage vector for BASIC part: J23102
Depositing lab: Geoffrey Baldwin. Depositing organization: Imperial College London. Publication: BASIC: A New Biopart Assembly Standard for Idempotent Cloning Provides Accurate, Single-Tier DNA Assembly for Synthetic Biology. Storch M, Casini A, Mackrow B, Fleming T, Trewhitt H, Ellis T, Baldwin GS. ACS Synth Biol. 2015 Apr 16. 10.1021/sb500356d PubMed 25746445.
Backbone
  Vector backbone: pjet 1.2
  Backbone size w/o insert (bp): 3015
  Total vector size (bp): 3163
  Vector type: Bacterial Expression
Growth in bacteria
  Bacterial resistance: Ampicillin, 100 μg/mL
  Growth temperature: 37°C
  Growth strain: DH5alpha
  Copy number: High Copy
Gene/Insert
  Gene/Insert name: J23102 Anderson Promoter
  GenBank ID: KP223700
Terms and licenses: Academic/Nonprofit Terms; Industry Terms: Not Available to Industry
How to cite: BASIC_6_J23102 was a gift from Geoffrey Baldwin (Addgene plasmid # 68140 ; http://n2t.net/addgene:68140 ; RRID:Addgene_68140)
