>Addgene plasmid #68140 | BASIC_6_J23102 | addgene partial sequence | sequence record 122236 | T7 5'-TAATACGACTCACTATAGGG-3'
AGATTCTGGTGGGTCTCTGTCCAGACCTTTACGCCGCTGGAGACTAGTCACAGCTAACACCACGTCGTCC
CTATCTGCTGCCCTAGGTCTATGAGTGGTTGCTGGATAACGAATTCGCGGCCGCTTCTAGAGTTGACAGC
TAGCTCAGTCCTAGGTACTGTGCTAGCTACTAGAGGGCTCGGGAGACCTATCGATCTTTCTAGAAGATCT
CCTACAATATTCTCAGCTGCCATGGAAAATCGATGTTCTTCTTTTATTCTCTCAAGATTTTCAGGCTGTA
TATTAAAACTTATATTAAGAACTATGCTAACCACCTCATCAGGAACCGTTGTAGGTGGCGTGGGTTTTCT
TGGCAATCGACTCTCATGAAAACTACGAGCTAAATATTCAATATGTTCCTCTTGACCAACTTTATTCTGC
ATTTTTTTTGAACGAGGTTTAGAGCAAGCTTCAGGAAACTGAGACAGGAATTTTATTAAAAATTTAAATT
TTGAAGAAAGTTCAGGGTTAATAGCATCCATTTTTTGCTTTGCAAGTTCCTCAGCATTCTTAACAAAAGA
CGTCTCTTTTGACATGTTTAAAGTTTAAACCTCCTGTGTGAAATTATTATCCGCTCATAATTCCACACAT
TATACGAGCCGGAAGCATAAAGTGTAAAGCCTGGGGTGCCTAATGAGTGAGCTAACTCACATTAATTGCG
TTGCGCTCACTGCCAATTGCTTTCCAGTCGGGAAACCTGTCGTGCCAGCTGCATTAATGAATCGGCCAAC
GCGCGGGGAGAGGCGGTTTGCGTATTGGGCGCTCTTCCGCTTCCTCGCTCACTGACTCGCTGCGCTCGGT
CGTTCGGCTGCGGCGAGCGGTATCAGCTCACTCAA
