>Addgene plasmid #68140 | BASIC_6_J23102 | addgene partial sequence | sequence record 122829 | Lac-promoter 5'-CACTTTATGCTTCCGGCTCG-3'
ACTTTAAACATGTCAAAAGAGACGTCTTTTGTTAAGAATGCTGAGGAACTTGCAAAGCAAAAAATGGATG
CTATTAACCCTGAACTTTCTTCAAAATTTAAATTTTTAATAAAATTCCTGTCTCAGTTTCCTGAAGCTTG
CTCTAAACCTCGTTCAAAAAAAATGCAGAATAAAGTTGGTCAAGAGGAACATATTGAATATTTAGCTCGT
AGTTTTCATGAGAGTCGATTGCCAAGAAAACCCACGCCACCTACAACGGTTCCTGATGAGGTGGTTAGCA
TAGTTCTTAATATAAGTTTTAATATACAGCCTGAAAATCTTGAGAGAATAAAAGAAGAACATCGATTTTC
CATGGCAGCTGAGAATATTGTAGGAGATCTTCTAGAAAGATCGATAGGTCTCCCGAGCCCTCTAGTAGCT
AGCACAGTACCTAGGACTGAGCTAGCTGTCAACTCTAGAAGCGGCCGCGAATTCGTTATCCAGCAACCAC
TCATAGACCTAGGGCAGCAGATAGGGACGACGTGGTGTTAGCTGTGACTAGTCTCCAGCGGCGTAAAGGT
CTGGACAGAGACCCACCAGAATCTTGCTGAAAAACTCGAGCCATCCGGAAGATCTGGCGGCCGCTCTCCC
TATAGTGAGTCGTATTACGCCGGATGGATATGGTGTTCAGGCACAAGTGTTAAAGCAGTTGATTTTATTC
ACTATGATGAAAAAAACAATGAATGGAACCTGCTCCAAGTTAAAAATAGAGATAATACCGAAAACTCATC
GAGTAGTAAGATTAGAGATAATACAACAATAA
